Addgene plasmid #19242: HA-VHL A149T-pBabe-puro
Depositing lab: William Kaelin. Depositing organization: Dana-Farber Cancer Institute. Publication: Hypoxia-inducible factor linked to differential kidney cancer risk seen with type 2A and type 2B VHL mutations. Li L, Zhang L, Zhang X, Yan Q, Minamishima YA, Olumi AF, Mao M, Bartz S, Kaelin WG. Mol Cell Biol. 2007 Aug . 27(15):5381-92. 10.1128/MCB.00282-07 PubMed 17526729.
Backbone
  Vector backbone: HA-pBabe-puro
  Backbone size w/o insert (bp): 5202
  Vector type: Mammalian Expression, Retroviral
  Selectable markers: Puromycin
Growth in bacteria
  Bacterial resistance: Ampicillin, 100 μg/mL
  Growth temperature: 37°C
  Growth strain: DH5alpha
  Copy number: High Copy
Gene/Insert
  Gene/Insert name: von Hippel-Lindau tumor suppressor (VHL) (alt name: vHL)
  Species: H. sapiens (human)
  Insert size (bp): 652
  Mutation: changed Alanin 149 to Threonin
  GenBank ID: NM_000551
  Entrez Gene: VHL (a.k.a. HRCA1, RCA1, VHL1, pVHL)
  Tag / fusion protein: HA-tag (N terminal on backbone)
  Cloning method: Restriction Enzyme; 5′ cloning site BamH I (not destroyed); 3′ cloning site EcoR I (not destroyed)
  Sequencing primers: 5′ pBabe-5'; 3′ pBabe-3'
Terms and licenses: Academic/Nonprofit Terms; Industry Terms: Not Available to Industry
How to cite: HA-VHL A149T-pBabe-puro was a gift from William Kaelin (Addgene plasmid # 19242 ; http://n2t.net/addgene:19242 ; RRID:Addgene_19242)
