[The description below was written by a language model from this plasmid's Addgene catalogue record and pLannotate feature annotations shown in this document.]
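Description:
HA-VHL A149T-pBabe-puro is a Moloney murine leukemia virus-based retroviral expression vector built on an HA-tagged version of the pBabe-puro backbone, carrying the human von Hippel-Lindau tumor suppressor (VHL) coding sequence with alanine 149 changed to threonine. The plasmid (about 5.85 kb in the depositor's full sequence) is maintained in E. coli through a high-copy ColE1/pUC-type origin and an ampicillin resistance gene driven by its own bla promoter. The roughly 650 bp insert sits between BamHI and EcoRI sites, both of which are preserved, and is fused at its N terminus to an HA epitope supplied by the backbone; the tag itself is not separately annotated in the feature table.

The proviral region is flanked by MMLV long terminal repeats. Downstream of the 5' LTR lie a packaging signal and a truncated gag segment lacking its start codon, which together promote efficient encapsidation of the genomic RNA when the plasmid is introduced into a packaging cell line that supplies the viral proteins in trans. In the pBabe design the 5' LTR drives transcription of the inserted gene, here HA-VHL A149T, while an internal SV40 enhancer/early promoter expresses puromycin N-acetyltransferase, allowing selection of stably transduced mammalian cells with puromycin. VHL encodes the substrate-recognition subunit of an E3 ubiquitin ligase complex that targets hydroxylated hypoxia-inducible factor for degradation. The associated publication concerns HIF regulation and differing kidney cancer risk among type 2A and type 2B VHL mutations, so the construct is suited to stable expression of this epitope-tagged point mutant for comparison with wild-type or other mutant VHL; the record does not state which disease subtype A149T represents.
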