Features (pLannotate 1.2.2; 12 found; start..end, strand, type, name):
      8..477     +  LTR            LTR: long terminal repeat from Moloney murine leukemia virus
    601..875     +  misc_feature   MESV Ψ (fragment): packaging signal of murine embryonic stem cell virus
    934..1350    +  CDS            gag (truncated): truncated Moloney murine leukemia virus (MMLV) gag gene lacking the start codon
   1424..2062    +  CDS            VHL: VHL_HUMAN - Experimental evidence at protein level: Swiss-Prot protein existence level 1. Involved in the ubiquitination and subsequent proteasomal degradation via the von Hippel-Lindau ubiquitination complex. Seems to act as a target recruitment subunit in the E3 ubiquitin ligase complex and recruits hydroxylated hypoxia-inducible factor (HIF) under normoxic conditions. Involved in transcriptional repression through interaction with HIF1A, HIF1AN and histone deacetylases. Ubiquitinates, in an oxygen-responsive manner, ADRB2. From Homo sapiens (Human).
   2098..2427    +  promoter       SV40 promoter: SV40 enhancer and early promoter
   2437..3036    +  CDS            PuroR: puromycin N-acetyltransferase; pac from Streptomyces; confers resistance to puromycin
   3135..3728    +  LTR            LTR: long terminal repeat from Moloney murine leukemia virus
   3737..3783    +  LTR            5' LTR (truncated) (fragment): truncated long terminal repeat from Moloney murine sarcoma virus
   3866..3914    -  CDS            lacI (fragment): lac repressor; lacI; The lac repressor binds to the lac operator to inhibit transcription in E. coli. This inhibition can be relieved by adding lactose or isopropyl-β-D-thiogalactopyranoside (IPTG).
   4100..4688    -  rep_origin     ori: high-copy-number ColE1/pMB1/pBR322/pUC origin of replication
   4866..5726    -  CDS            AmpR: β-lactamase; bla; confers resistance to ampicillin, carbenicillin, and related antibiotics
   5727..5831    -  promoter       AmpR promoter: bla
>Addgene plasmid #19242 | HA-VHL A149T-pBabe-puro | depositor full sequence | sequence record 8960 | Author sequence
CTGCAGCCTGAATATGGGCCAAACAGGATATCTGTGGTAAGCAGTTCCTGCCCCGGCTCAGGGCCAAGAA
CAGATGGAACAGCTGAATATGGGCCAAACAGGATATCTGTGGTAAGCAGTTCCTGCCCCGGCTCAGGGCC
AAGAACAGATGGTCCCCAGATGCGGTCCAGCCCTCAGCAGTTTCTAGAGAACCATCAGATGTTTCCAGGG
TGCCCCAAGGACCTGAAATGACCCTGTGCCTTATTTGAACTAACCAATCAGTTCGCTTCTCGCTTCTGTT
CGCGCGCTTCTGCTCCCCGAGCTCAATAAAAGAGCCCACAACCCCTCACTCGGGGCGCCAGTCCTCCGAT
TGACTGAGTCGCCCGGGTACCCGTGTATCCAATAAACCCTCTTGCAGTTGCATCCGACTTGTGGTCTCGC
TGTTCCTTGGGAGGGTCTCCTCTGAGTGATTGACTACCCGTCAGCGGGGGTCTTTCATTTGGGGGCTCGT
CCGGGATCGGGAGACCCCTGCCCAGGGACCACCGACCCACCACCGGGAGGTAAGCTGGCCAGCAACTTAT
CTGTGTCTGTCCGATTGTCTAGTGTCTATGACTGATTTTATGCGCCTGCGTCGGTACTAGTTAGCTAACT
AGCTCTGTATCTGGCGGACCCGTGGTGGAACTGACGAGTTCTGAACACCCGGCCGCAACCCTGGGAGACG
TCCCAGGGACTTTGGGGGCCGTTTTTGTGGCCCGACCTGAGGAAGGGAGTCGATGTGGAATCCGACCCCG
TCAGGATATGTGGTTCTGGTAGGAGACGAGAACCTAAAACAGTTCCCGCCTCCGTCTGAATTTTTGCTTT
CGGTTTGGAACCGAAGCCGCGCGTCTTGTCTGCTGCAGCATCGTTCTGTGTTGTCTCTGTCTGACTGTGT
TTCTGTATTTGTCTGAAAATTAGGGCCAGACTGTTACCACTCCCTTAAGTTTGACCTTAGATCACTGGAA
AGATGTCGAGCGGCTCGCTCACAACCAGTCGGTAGATGTCAAGAAGAGACGTTGGGTTACCTTCTGCTCT
GCAGAATGGCCAACCTTTAACGTCGGATGGCCGCGAGACGGCACCTTTAACCGAGACCTCATCACCCAGG
TTAAGATCAAGGTCTTTTCACCTGGCCCGCATGGACACCCAGACCAGGTCCCCTACATCGTGACCTGGGA
AGCCTTGGCTTTTGACCCCCCTCCCTGGGTCAAGCCCTTTGTACACCCTAAGCCTCCGCCTCCTCTTCTT
CCATCCGCGCCGTCTCTCCCCCTTGAACCTCCTCTTTCGACCCCGCCTCAATCCTCCCTTTATCCAGCCC
TCACTCCTTCTCTAGGCGCCGGCCATCGAGACTAAGCTTACCATGGCCTACCCCTACGACGTGCCCGACT
ACGCCTCCCTCGGATCCGCCACCATGCCCCGGAGGGCGGAGAACTGGGACGAGGCCGAGGTAGGCGCGGA
GGAGGCAGGCGTCGAAGAGTACGGCCCTGAAGAAGACGGCGGGGAGGAGTCGGGCGCCGAGGAGTCCGGC
CCGGAAGAGTCCGGCCCGGAGGAACTGGGCGCCGAGGAGGAGATGGAGGCCGGGCGGCCGCGGCCCGTGC
TGCGCTCGGTGAACTCGCGCGAGCCCTCCCAGGTCATCTTCTGCAATCGCAGTCCGCGCGTCGTGCTGCC
CGTATGGCTCAACTTCGACGGCGAGCCGCAGCCCTACCCAACGCTGCCGCCTGGCACGGGCCGCCGCATC
CACAGCTACCGAGGTCACCTTTGGCTCTTCAGAGATGCAGGGACACACGATGGGCTTCTGGTTAACCAAA
CTGAATTATTTGTGCCATCTCTCAATGTTGACGGACAGCCTATTTTTACCAATATCACACTGCCAGTGTA
TACTCTGAAAGAGCGATGCCTCCAGGTTGTCCGGAGCCTAGTCAAGCCTGAGAATTACAGGAGACTGGAC
ATCGTCAGGTCGCTCTACGAAGATCTGGAAGACCACCCAAATGTGCAGAAAGACCTGGAGCGGCTGACAC
AGGAGCGCATTGCACATCAACGGATGGGAGATTGAATTCGCCAGCACAGTGGTCGACCCTGTGGAATGTG
TGTCAGTTAGGGTGTGGAAAGTCCCCAGGCTCCCCAGCAGGCAGAAGTATGCAAAGCATGCATCTCAATT
AGTCAGCAACCAGGTGTGGAAAGTCCCCAGGCTCCCCAGCAGGCAGAAGTATGCAAAGCATGCATCTCAA
TTAGTCAGCAACCATAGTCCCGCCCCTAACTCCGCCCATCCCGCCCCTAACTCCGCCCAGTTCCGCCCAT
TCTCCGCCCCATGGCTGACTAATTTTTTTTATTTATGCAGAGGCCGAGGCCGCCTCGGCCTCTGAGCTAT
TCCAGAAGTAGTGAGGAGGCTTTTTTGGAGGCCTAGGCTTTTGCAAAAAGCTTACCATGACCGAGTACAA
GCCCACGGTGCGCCTCGCCACCCGCGACGACGTCCCCAGGGCCGTACGCACCCTCGCCGCCGCGTTCGCC
GACTACCCCGCCACGCGCCACACCGTCGATCCGGACCGCCACATCGAGCGGGTCACCGAGCTGCAAGAAC
TCTTCCTCACGCGCGTCGGGCTCGACATCGGCAAGGTGTGGGTCGCGGACGACGGCGCCGCGGTGGCGGT
CTGGACCACGCCGGAGAGCGTCGAAGCGGGGGCGGTGTTCGCCGAGATCGGCCCGCGCATGGCCGAGTTG
AGCGGTTCCCGGCTGGCCGCGCAGCAACAGATGGAAGGCCTCCTGGCGCCGCACCGGCCCAAGGAGCCCG
CGTGGTTCCTGGCCACCGTCGGCGTCTCGCCCGACCACCAGGGCAAGGGTCTGGGCAGCGCCGTCGTGCT
CCCCGGAGTGGAGGCGGCCGAGCGCGCCGGGGTGCCCGCCTTCCTGGAGACCTCCGCGCCCCGCAACCTC
CCCTTCTACGAGCGGCTCGGCTTCACCGTCACCGCCGACGTCGAGTGCCCGAAGGACCGCGCGACCTGGT
GCATGACCCGCAAGCCCGGTGCCTGACGCCCGCCCCACGACCCGCAGCGCCCGACCGAAAGGAGCGCACG
ACCCCATGCATCGATAAAATAAAAGATTTTATTTAGTCTCCAGAAAAAGGGGGGAATGAAAGACCCCACC
TGTAGGTTTGGCAAGCTAGCTTAAGTAACGCCATTTTGCAAGGCATGGAAAAATACATAACTGAGAATAG
AGAAGTTCAGATCAAGGTCAGGAACAGATGGAACAGCTGAATATGGGCCAAACAGGATATCTGTGGTAAG
CAGTTCCTGCCCCGGCTCAGGGCCAAGAACAGATGGAACAGCTGAATATGGGCCAAACAGGATATCTGTG
GTAAGCAGTTCCTGCCCCGGCTCAGGGCCAAGAACAGATGGTCCCCAGATGCGGTCCAGCCCTCAGCAGT
TTCTAGAGAACCATCAGATGTTTCCAGGGTGCCCCAAGGACCTGAAATGACCCTGTGCCTTATTTGAACT
AACCAATCAGTTCGCTTCTCGCTTCTGTTCGCGCGCTTCTGCTCCCCGAGCTCAATAAAAGAGCCCACAA
CCCCTCACTCGGGGCGCCAGTCCTCCGATTGACTGAGTCGCCCGGGTACCCGTGTATCCAATAAACCCTC
TTGCAGTTGCATCCGACTTGTGGTCTCGCTGTTCCTTGGGAGGGTCTCCTCTGAGTGATTGACTACCCGT
CAGCGGGGGTCTTTCATTTCCGACTTGTGGTCTCGCTGCCTTGGGAGGGTCTCCTCTGAGTGATTGACTA
CCCGTCAGCGGGGGTCTTCACATGCAGCATGTATCAAAATTAATTTGGTTTTTTTTCTTAAGTATTTACA
TTAAATGGCCATAGTTGCATTAATGAATCGGCCAACGCGCGGGGAGAGGCGGTTTGCGTATTGGCGCTCT
TCCGCTTCCTCGCTCACTGACTCGCTGCGCTCGGTCGTTCGGCTGCGGCGAGCGGTATCAGCTCACTCAA
AGGCGGTAATACGGTTATCCACAGAATCAGGGGATAACGCAGGAAAGAACATGTGAGCAAAAGGCCAGCA
AAAGGCCAGGAACCGTAAAAAGGCCGCGTTGCTGGCGTTTTTCCATAGGCTCCGCCCCCCTGACGAGCAT
CACAAAAATCGACGCTCAAGTCAGAGGTGGCGAAACCCGACAGGACTATAAAGATACCAGGCGTTTCCCC
CTGGAAGCTCCCTCGTGCGCTCTCCTGTTCCGACCCTGCCGCTTACCGGATACCTGTCCGCCTTTCTCCC
TTCGGGAAGCGTGGCGCTTTCTCATAGCTCACGCTGTAGGTATCTCAGTTCGGTGTAGGTCGTTCGCTCC
AAGCTGGGCTGTGTGCACGAACCCCCCGTTCAGCCCGACCGCTGCGCCTTATCCGGTAACTATCGTCTTG
AGTCCAACCCGGTAAGACACGACTTATCGCCACTGGCAGCAGCCACTGGTAACAGGATTAGCAGAGCGAG
GTATGTAGGCGGTGCTACAGAGTTCTTGAAGTGGTGGCCTAACTACGGCTACACTAGAAGGACAGTATTT
GGTATCTGCGCTCTGCTGAAGCCAGTTACCTTCGGAAAAAGAGTTGGTAGCTCTTGATCCGGCAAACAAA
CCACCGCTGGTAGCGGTGGTTTTTTTGTTTGCAAGCAGCAGATTACGCGCAGAAAAAAAGGATCTCAAGA
AGATCCTTTGATCTTTTCTACGGGGTCTGACGCTCAGTGGAACGAAAACTCACGTTAAGGGATTTTGGTC
ATGAGATTATCAAAAAGGATCTTCACCTAGATCCTTTTAAATTAAAAATGAAGTTTGCGGCCGCAAATCA
ATCTAAAGTATATATGAGTAAACTTGGTCTGACAGTTACCAATGCTTAATCAGTGAGGCACCTATCTCAG
CGATCTGTCTATTTCGTTCATCCATAGTTGCCTGACTCCCCGTCGTGTAGATAACTACGATACGGGAGGG
CTTACCATCTGGCCCCAGTGCTGCAATGATACCGCGAGACCCACGCTCACCGGCTCCAGATTTATCAGCA
ATAAACCAGCCAGCCGGAAGGGCCGAGCGCAGAAGTGGTCCTGCAACTTTATCCGCCTCCATCCAGTCTA
TTAATTGTTGCCGGGAAGCTAGAGTAAGTAGTTCGCCAGTTAATAGTTTGCGCAACGTTGTTGCCATTGC
TACAGGCATCGTGGTGTCACGCTCGTCGTTTGGTATGGCTTCATTCAGCTCCGGTTCCCAACGATCAAGG
CGAGTTACATGATCCCCCATGTTGTGCAAAAAAGCGGTTAGCTCCTTCGGTCCTCCGATCGTTGTCAGAA
GTAAGTTGGCCGCAGTGTTATCACTCATGGTTATGGCAGCACTGCATAATTCTCTTACTGTCATGCCATC
CGTAAGATGCTTTTCTGTGACTGGTGAGTACTCAACCAAGTCATTCTGAGAATAGTGTATGCGGCGACCG
AGTTGCTCTTGCCCGGCGTCAACACGGGATAATACCGCGCCACATAGCAGAACTTTAAAAGTGCTCATCA
TTGGAAAACGTTCTTCGGGGCGAAAACTCTCAAGGATCTTACCGCTGTTGAGATCCAGTTCGATGTAACC
CACTCGTGCACCCAACTGATCTTCAGCATCTTTTACTTTCACCAGCGTTTCTGGGTGAGCAAAAACAGGA
AGGCAAAATGCCGCAAAAAAGGGAATAAGGGCGACACGGAAATGTTGAATACTCATACTCTTCCTTTTTC
AATATTATTGAAGCATTTATCAGGGTTATTGTCTCATGAGCGGATACATATTTGAATGTATTTAGAAAAA
TAAACAAATAGGGGTTCCGCGCACATTTCCCCGAAAAGTGCCAC
