>Addgene plasmid #19242 | HA-VHL A149T-pBabe-puro | addgene partial sequence | sequence record 25171 | 19242 with pBABE-5
CTTACCATGGCCTACCCCTACGACGTGCCCGACTACGCCTCCCTCGGATCCGCCACCATGCCCCGGAGGG
CGGAGAACTGGGACGAGGCCGAGGTAGGCGCGGAGGAGGCAGGCGTCGAAGAGTACGGCCCTGAAGAAGA
CGGCGGGGAGGAGTCGGGCGCCGAGGAGTCCGGCCCGGAAGAGTCCGGCCCGGAGGAACTGGGCGCCGAG
GAGGAGATGGAGGCCGGGCGGCCGCGGCCCGTGCTGCGCTCGGTGAACTCGCGCGAGCCCTCCCAGGTCA
TCTTCTGCAATCGCAGTCCGCGCGTCGTGCTGCCCGTATGGCTCAACTTCGACGGCGAGCCGCAGCCCTA
CCCAACGCTGCCGCCTGGCACGGGCCGCCGCATCCACAGCTACCGAGGTCACCTTTGGCTCTTCAGAGAT
GCAGGGACACACGATGGGCTTCTGGTTAACCAAACTGAATTATTTGTGCCATCTCTCAATGTTGACGGAC
AGCCTATTTTTACCAATATCACACTGCCAGTGTATACTCTGAAAGAGCGATGCCTCCAGGTTGTCCGGAG
CCTAGTCAAGCCTGAGAATTACAGGAGACTGGACATCGTCAGGTCGCTCTACGAAGATCTGGAAGACCAC
CCAAATGTGCAGAAAGACCTGGAGCGGCTGACACAGGAGCGCATTGCACATCAACGGATGGGAGATTGAA
TTCGATATCTCGAGTAATTCGCCAGCACAGTGGTCGACCCTGTGGAATGTGTGTCAGTTNNGGTGNNGNA
AGTCCCCNNNNCCCCANCAGGCANAAGTATGCNAAGCATNCATNTC
